Addgene plasmid #39245: pRAJ11m
Depositing lab: Alfonso Jaramillo. Depositing organization: Institute of System and Synthetic Biology, iSSB. Publication: De novo automated design of small RNA circuits for engineering synthetic riboregulation in living cells. Rodrigo G, Landrain TE, Jaramillo A. Proc Natl Acad Sci U S A. 2012 Sep 18;109(38):15271-6. Epub 2012 Sep 4. 10.1073/pnas.1203831109 PubMed 22949707.
Backbone
  Vector backbone: pSTC0
  Backbone manufacturer: Jaramillo Lab
  Backbone size w/o insert (bp): 4042
  Total vector size (bp): 4164
  Vector type: Bacterial Expression, Synthetic Biology
Growth in bacteria
  Bacterial resistance: Ampicillin and Kanamycin, 100 & 50 μg/mL
  Growth temperature: 37°C
  Growth strain: DH5alpha
  Copy number: High Copy
Gene/Insert
  Gene/Insert name: RAJ11 system (no transRNA)
  Promoter: pLlacO-1
  Cloning method: Restriction Enzyme; 5′ cloning site NheI (not destroyed); 3′ cloning site NheI (not destroyed)
  Sequencing primers: 5′ tgccacctgacgtctaagaa; 3′ attaccgcctttgagtgagc
Resource information
  A portion of this plasmid was derived from a plasmid made by: http://partsregistry.org/Part:pSB1AK3
Terms and licenses: Academic/Nonprofit Terms; Industry Terms: Not Available to Industry
How to cite: pRAJ11m was a gift from Alfonso Jaramillo (Addgene plasmid # 39245 ; http://n2t.net/addgene:39245 ; RRID:Addgene_39245)
