[The description below was written by a language model from this plasmid's Addgene catalogue record and the feature table of its GenBank file.]
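Description:
pRAJ11m is a 4,164 bp high-copy bacterial expression plasmid for synthetic biology work in E. coli. It is built on the pSTC0 backbone, part of which derives from the BioBrick vector pSB1AK3. It replicates from a ColE1/pUC-type origin and carries two selectable markers, beta-lactamase (AmpR, with its own promoter) and the aph(3')-Ia aminoglycoside phosphotransferase (KanR), so it can be maintained under ampicillin and kanamycin together. The expression cassette lies between a BioBrick prefix and suffix, and a putative bacterial terminator upstream helps insulate it from read-through transcription from the backbone.

The insert is listed as the "RAJ11 system (no transRNA)", under the PLlacO-1 promoter, which appears in the feature table as two lac operator sites. Lac repressor binds these operators to block transcription, and IPTG relieves the block in LacI-expressing hosts. Downstream are a 5′ untranslated region containing a strong ribosome binding site, an Aequorea victoria GFP coding sequence, and tandem rrnB T1 and T7Te terminators. The associated publication concerns computationally designed small-RNA riboregulators. In such a system a cis-repressing 5′ UTR normally sequesters the ribosome binding site until a cognate trans-acting small RNA pairs with it and permits translation. The insert name indicates that this version lacks the trans-acting RNA and keeps only the regulated GFP reporter mRNA, although the riboregulatory leader itself is not annotated as a separate feature. The plasmid therefore most plausibly serves as a control for measuring the repressed, basal fluorescence of the RAJ11 device without its activator, though the record does not state this use explicitly.
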