LOCUS       Exported 4164 bp ds-DNA circular SYN 12-MAY-2021
DEFINITION  synthetic circular DNA
ACCESSION   .
VERSION     .
KEYWORDS    pRAJ11m
SOURCE      synthetic DNA construct
  ORGANISM  synthetic DNA construct
REFERENCE   1 (bases 1 to 4164)
  AUTHORS   Rodrigo G, Landrain TE, Jaramillo A
  TITLE     De novo automated design of small RNA circuits for engineering
            synthetic riboregulation in living cells.
  JOURNAL   Proc Natl Acad Sci U S A. 2012 Sep 18;109(38):15271-6. Epub 2012 Sep
            4.
  PUBMED    22949707
REFERENCE   2 (bases 1 to 4164)
  AUTHORS   .
  TITLE     Direct Submission
  JOURNAL   Exported May 12, 2021 from SnapGene Server 1.1.58
            http://www.snapgene.com
FEATURES             Location/Qualifiers
     source          1..4164
                     /organism="synthetic DNA construct"
                     /mol_type="other DNA"
     misc_feature    1..22
                     /label=BioBrick prefix
                     /note="BioBrick prefix for parts that do not start with
                     ""ATG"""
     protein_bind    33..47
                     /label=lac operator
                     /bound_moiety="lac repressor encoded by lacI"
                     /note="The lac repressor binds to the lac operator to
                     inhibit transcription in E. coli. This inhibition can be
                     relieved by adding lactose or
                     isopropyl-beta-D-thiogalactopyranoside (IPTG)."
     protein_bind    54..70
                     /label=lac operator
                     /bound_moiety="lac repressor encoded by lacI"
                     /note="The lac repressor binds to the lac operator to
                     inhibit transcription in E. coli. This inhibition can be
                     relieved by adding lactose or
                     isopropyl-beta-D-thiogalactopyranoside (IPTG)."
     RBS             117..128
                     /note="strong bacterial ribosome binding site (Elowitz and
                     Leibler, 2000)"
     CDS             147..857
                     /codon_start=1
                     /product="Aequoria victoria green fluorescent protein"
                     /label=GFP
                     /translation="KGEELFTGVVPILVELDGDVNGHKFSVSGEGEGDATYGKLTLKFI
                     CTTGKLPVPWPTLVTTFGYGVQCFARYPDHMKQHDFFKSAMPEGYVQERTIFFKDDGNY
                     KTRAEVKFEGDTLVNRIELKGIDFKEDGNILGHKLEYNYNSHNVYIMADKQKNGIKVNF
                     KIRHNIEDGSVQLADHYQQNTPIGDGPVLLPDNHYLSTQSALSKDPNEKRDHMVLLEFV
                     TAAGITHGMDELYK"
     primer_bind     complement(171..199)
                     /label=GFP-R
                     /note="GFP, reverse primer. Does NOT anneal to EGFP"
     primer_bind     794..814
                     /label=GFP-F
                     /note="GFP, forward primer. Does NOT anneal to EGFP"
     terminator      877..948
                     /label=rrnB T1 terminator
                     /note="transcription terminator T1 from the E. coli rrnB
                     gene"
     terminator      964..991
                     /label=T7Te terminator
                     /note="phage T7 early transcription terminator"
     misc_feature    998..1018
                     /label=BioBrick suffix
                     /note="universal suffix for all parts"
     primer_bind     complement(1102..1119)
                     /label=L4440
                     /note="L4440 vector, forward primer"
     rep_origin      complement(1273..1861)
                     /direction=LEFT
                     /label=ori
                     /note="high-copy-number ColE1/pMB1/pBR322/pUC origin of
                     replication"
     primer_bind     complement(1353..1372)
                     /label=pBR322ori-F
                     /note="pBR322 origin, forward primer"
     CDS             complement(2094..2909)
                     /codon_start=1
                     /gene="aph(3')-Ia"
                     /product="aminoglycoside phosphotransferase"
                     /label=KanR
                     /note="confers resistance to kanamycin in bacteria or G418
                     (Geneticin(R)) in eukaryotes"
                     /translation="MSHIQRETSCSRPRLNSNMDADLYGYKWARDNVGQSGATIYRLYG
                     KPDAPELFLKHGKGSVANDVTDEMVRLNWLTEFMPLPTIKHFIRTPDDAWLLTTAIPGK
                     TAFQVLEEYPDSGENIVDALAVFLRRLHSIPVCNCPFNSDRVFRLAQAQSRMNNGLVDA
                     SDFDDERNGWPVEQVWKEMHKLLPFSPDSVVTHGDFSLDNLIFDEGKLIGCIDVGRVGI
                     ADRYQDLAILWNCLGEFSPSLQKRLFQKYGIDNPDMNKLQFHLMLDEFF"
     primer_bind     2817..2836
                     /label=Kan-R
                     /note="Kanamycin resistance gene, reverse primer"
     primer_bind     2901..2920
                     /label=pENTR-R
                     /note="pENTR vectors, reverse primer"
     CDS             complement(3064..3924)
                     /codon_start=1
                     /gene="bla"
                     /product="beta-lactamase"
                     /label=AmpR
                     /note="confers resistance to ampicillin, carbenicillin, and
                     related antibiotics"
                     /translation="MSIQHFRVALIPFFAAFCLPVFAHPETLVKVKDAEDQLGARVGYI
                     ELDLNSGKILESFRPEERFPMMSTFKVLLCGAVLSRIDAGQEQLGRRIHYSQNDLVEYS
                     PVTEKHLTDGMTVRELCSAAITMSDNTAANLLLTTIGGPKELTAFLHNMGDHVTRLDRW
                     EPELNEAIPNDERDTTMPVAMATTLRKLLTGELLTLASRQQLIDWMEADKVAGPLLRSA
                     LPAGWFIADKSGAGERGSRGIIAALGPDGKPSRIVVIYTTGSQATMDERNRQIAEIGAS
                     LIKHW"
     primer_bind     3687..3706
                     /label=Amp-R
                     /note="Ampicillin resistance gene, reverse primer"
     promoter        complement(3925..4029)
                     /gene="bla"
                     /label=AmpR promoter
     primer_bind     4097..4115
                     /label=pBRforEco
                     /note="pBR322 vectors, upsteam of EcoRI site, forward
                     primer"
     terminator      4119..4162
                     /label=bacterial terminator
                     /note="putative bacterial transcription terminator"
ORIGIN
        1 gaattcgcgg ccgcttctag agctagcata aatgtgagcg gataacattg acattgtgag
       61 cggataacaa gatactgagc accctcgcat aatttcactt cttcaatcct cccgttaaag
      121 aggagaaatt atgaatgact agccgtaaag gagaagaact tttcactgga gttgtcccaa
      181 ttcttgttga attagatggt gatgttaatg ggcacaaatt ttctgtcagt ggagagggtg
      241 aaggtgatgc aacatacgga aaacttaccc ttaaatttat ttgcactact ggaaaactac
      301 ctgttccatg gccaacactt gtcactactt tcggttatgg tgttcaatgc tttgcgagat
      361 acccagatca tatgaaacag catgactttt tcaagagtgc catgcccgaa ggttatgtac
      421 aggaaagaac tatatttttc aaagatgacg ggaactacaa gacacgtgct gaagtcaagt
      481 ttgaaggtga tacccttgtt aatagaatcg agttaaaagg tattgatttt aaagaagatg
      541 gaaacattct tggacacaaa ttggaataca actataactc acacaatgta tacatcatgg
      601 cagacaaaca aaagaatgga atcaaagtta acttcaaaat tagacacaac attgaagatg
      661 gaagcgttca actagcagac cattatcaac aaaatactcc aattggcgat ggccctgtcc
      721 ttttaccaga caaccattac ctgtccacac aatctgccct ttcgaaagat cccaacgaaa
      781 agagagacca catggtcctt cttgagtttg taacagctgc tgggattaca catggcatgg
      841 atgaactata caaataataa tactagagcc aggcatcaaa taaaacgaaa ggctcagtcg
      901 aaagactggg cctttcgttt tatctgttgt ttgtcggtga acgctctcta ctagagtcac
      961 actggctcac cttcgggtgg gcctttctgc gtttatatac tagtagcggc cgctgcagtc
     1021 cggcaaaaaa acgggcaagg tgtcaccacc ctgccctttt tctttaaaac cgaaaagatt
     1081 acttcgcgtt atgcaggctt cctcgctcac tgactcgctg cgctcggtcg ttcggctgcg
     1141 gcgagcggta tcagctcact caaaggcggt aatacggtta tccacagaat caggggataa
     1201 cgcaggaaag aacatgtgag caaaaggcca gcaaaaggcc aggaaccgta aaaaggccgc
     1261 gttgctggcg tttttccata ggctccgccc ccctgacgag catcacaaaa atcgacgctc
     1321 aagtcagagg tggcgaaacc cgacaggact ataaagatac caggcgtttc cccctggaag
     1381 ctccctcgtg cgctctcctg ttccgaccct gccgcttacc ggatacctgt ccgcctttct
     1441 cccttcggga agcgtggcgc tttctcatag ctcacgctgt aggtatctca gttcggtgta
     1501 ggtcgttcgc tccaagctgg gctgtgtgca cgaacccccc gttcagcccg accgctgcgc
     1561 cttatccggt aactatcgtc ttgagtccaa cccggtaaga cacgacttat cgccactggc
     1621 agcagccact ggtaacagga ttagcagagc gaggtatgta ggcggtgcta cagagttctt
     1681 gaagtggtgg cctaactacg gctacactag aaggacagta tttggtatct gcgctctgct
     1741 gaagccagtt accttcggaa aaagagttgg tagctcttga tccggcaaac aaaccaccgc
     1801 tggtagcggt ggtttttttg tttgcaagca gcagattacg cgcagaaaaa aaggatctca
     1861 agaagatcct ttgatctttt ctacggggtc tgacgctcag tggaacgaaa actcacgtta
     1921 agggattttg gtcatgagat tatcaaaaag gatcttcacc tagatccttt taaattaaaa
     1981 atgaagtttt aaatcaatct aaagtatata tgagtaaact tggtctgaca gctcgagtcc
     2041 cgtcaagtca gcgtaatgct ctgccagtgt tacaaccaat taaccaattc tgattagaaa
     2101 aactcatcga gcatcaaatg aaactgcaat ttattcatat caggattatc aataccatat
     2161 ttttgaaaaa gccgtttctg taatgaagga gaaaactcac cgaggcagtt ccataggatg
     2221 gcaagatcct ggtatcggtc tgcgattccg actcgtccaa catcaataca acctattaat
     2281 ttcccctcgt caaaaataag gttatcaagt gagaaatcac catgagtgac gactgaatcc
     2341 ggtgagaatg gcaaaagctt atgcatttct ttccagactt gttcaacagg ccagccatta
     2401 cgctcgtcat caaaatcact cgcatcaacc aaaccgttat tcattcgtga ttgcgcctga
     2461 gcgagacgaa atacgcgatc gctgttaaaa ggacaattac aaacaggaat cgaatgcaac
     2521 cggcgcagga acactgccag cgcatcaaca atattttcac ctgaatcagg atattcttct
     2581 aatacctgga atgctgtttt cccggggatc gcagtggtga gtaaccatgc atcatcagga
     2641 gtacggataa aatgcttgat ggtcggaaga ggcataaatt ccgtcagcca gtttagtctg
     2701 accatctcat ctgtaacatc attggcaacg ctacctttgc catgtttcag aaacaactct
     2761 ggcgcatcgg gcttcccata caatcgatag attgtcgcac ctgattgccc gacattatcg
     2821 cgagcccatt tatacccata taaatcagca tccatgttgg aatttaatcg cggcctggag
     2881 caagacgttt cccgttgaat atggctcata acaccccttg tattactgtt tatgtaagca
     2941 gacagtttta ttgttcatga tgatatattt ttatcttgtg caatgtaaca tcagagattt
     3001 tgagacacaa cgtggctttg ttgaataaat cgaacttttg ctgagttgaa ggatcagctc
     3061 gagttaccaa tgcttaatca gtgaggcacc tatctcagcg atctgtctat ttcgttcatc
     3121 catagttgcc tgactccccg tcgtgtagat aactacgata cgggagggct taccatctgg
     3181 ccccagtgct gcaatgatac cgcgagaccc acgctcaccg gctccagatt tatcagcaat
     3241 aaaccagcca gccggaaggg ccgagcgcag aagtggtcct gcaactttat ccgcctccat
     3301 ccagtctatt aattgttgcc gggaagctag agtaagtagt tcgccagtta atagtttgcg
     3361 caacgttgtt gccattgcta caggcatcgt ggtgtcacgc tcgtcgtttg gtatggcttc
     3421 attcagctcc ggttcccaac gatcaaggcg agttacatga tcccccatgt tgtgcaaaaa
     3481 agcggttagc tccttcggtc ctccgatcgt tgtcagaagt aagttggccg cagtgttatc
     3541 actcatggtt atggcagcac tgcataattc tcttactgtc atgccatccg taagatgctt
     3601 ttctgtgact ggtgagtact caaccaagtc attctgagaa tagtgtatgc ggcgaccgag
     3661 ttgctcttgc ccggcgtcaa tacgggataa taccgcgcca catagcagaa ctttaaaagt
     3721 gctcatcatt ggaaaacgtt cttcggggcg aaaactctca aggatcttac cgctgttgag
     3781 atccagttcg atgtaaccca ctcgtgcacc caactgatct tcagcatctt ttactttcac
     3841 cagcgtttct gggtgagcaa aaacaggaag gcaaaatgcc gcaaaaaagg gaataagggc
     3901 gacacggaaa tgttgaatac tcatactctt cctttttcaa tattattgaa gcatttatca
     3961 gggttattgt ctcatgagcg gatacatatt tgaatgtatt tagaaaaata aacaaatagg
     4021 ggttccgcgc acatttcccc gaaaagtgcc acctgacgtc taagaaacca ttattatcat
     4081 gacattaacc tataaaaata ggcgtatcac gaggcagaat ttcagataaa aaaaatcctt
     4141 agctttcgct aaggatgatt tctg
//
