>Addgene plasmid #39245 | pRAJ11m | addgene partial sequence | sequence record 52401 | GFPfusionREV 5'-CTCCACTGACAGAAAATTTG-3'
TCAACAAGAATTGGGACAACTCCAGTGAAAAGTTCTTCTCCTTTACGGCTAGTCATTCATAATTTCTCCT
CTTTAACGGGAGGATTGAAGAAGTGAAATTATGCGAGGGTGCTCAGTATCTTGTTATCCGCTCACAATGT
CAATGTTATCCGCTCACATTTATGCTAGCTCTAGAAGCGGCCGCGAATTCCAGAAATCATCCTTAGCGAA
AGCTAAGGATTTTTTTTATCTGAAATTCTGCCTCGTGATACGCCTATTTTTATAGGTTAATGTCATGATA
ATAATGGTTTCTTAGACGTCAGGTGGCACTTTTCGGGGAAATGTGCGCGGAACCCCTATTTGTTTATTTT
TCTAAATACATTCAAATATGTATCCGCTCATGAGACAATAACCCTGATAAATGCTTCAATAATATTGAAA
AAGGAAGAGTATGAGTATTCAACATTTCCGTGTCGCCCTTATTCCCTTTTTTGCGGCATTTTGCCTTCCT
GTTTTTGCTCACCCAGAAACGCTGGTGAAAGTAAAAGATGCTGAAGATCAGTTGGGTGCACGAGTGGGTT
ACATCGAACTGGATCTCAACAGCGGTAAGATCCTTGAGAGTTTTCGCCCCGAAGAACGTTTTCCAATGAT
GAGCACTTTTAAAGTTCTGCTATGTGGCGCGGTATTATCCCGTATTGACGCCGGGCAAGAGCAACTCGGT
CGCCGCATACACTATTCTCAGAATGACTTGGTTGAGTACTCACCAGTCACAGAAAAGCATCTTACGGATG
GCATGACAGTAAGAGAATTATGCAGTGCTGCCATAACCATGAGTGATAACACTGCGGCCAACTTACTTCT
GACAACGATCGGAGGACCGAA
